Addgene plasmid #230224: AiP12678 - pAAV-AiE0562h-minBG-SYFP2-WPRE3-BGHpA (Alias: CN2678)
Purpose: AiE0562h is an enhancer sequence, designed to drive AAV-mediated transgene expression in specific populations of brain cells
Depositing lab: Allen Institute for Brain Science & Boaz Levi. Depositing organization: Allen Institute. Publication: A suite of enhancer AAVs and transgenic mouse lines for genetic access to cortical cell types. Ben-Simon Y, Hooper M, Narayan S, Daigle TL, Dwivedi D, Way SW, Oster A, Stafford DA, Mich JK, Taormina MJ, Martinez RA, Opitz-Araya X, Roth JR, Alexander JR, Allen S, Amster A, Arbuckle J, Ayala A, Baker PM, Bakken TE, Barcelli T, Barta S, Bendrick J, Bertagnolli D, Bielstein C, Bishwakarma P, Bowlus J, Boyer G, Brouner K, Casian B, Casper T, Chakka AB, Chakrabarty R, Chance RK, Chavan S, Clark M, Colbert K, Collman F, Daniel S, Departee M, DiValentin P, Donadio N, Dotson N, Egdorf T, Fliss T, Gabitto M, Garcia J, Gary A, Gasperini M, Gloe J, Goldy J, Gore BB, Graybuck L, Greisman N, Haeseleer F, Halterman C, Haradon Z, Hastings SD, Helback O, Ho W, Hockemeyer D, Huang C, Huff S, Hunker A, Johansen N, Jones D, Juneau Z, Kalmbach B, Kannan M, Khem S, Kussick E, Kutsal R, Larsen R, Lee C, Lee AY, Leibly M, Lenz GH, Li S, Liang E, Lusk N, Madigan Z, Malloy J, Malone J, McCue R, Melchor J, Mollenkopf T, Moosman S, Morin E, Newman D, Ng L, Ngo K, Omstead V, Otto S, Oyama A, Pena N, Pham T, Phillips E, Pom CA, Potekhina L, Ransford S, Ray PL, Rette D, Reynoldson C, Rimorin C, Rocha D, Ruiz A, Sanchez REA, Sawyer L, Sedeno-Cortes A, Sevigny JP, Shapovalova N, Shepard N, Shulga L, Sigler AR, Siverts L, Soliman S, Somasundaram S, Staats B, Stewart K, Szelenyi E, Tieu M, Trader C, Tran A, van Velthoven CTJ, Walker M, Wang Y, Weed N, Wirthlin M, Wood T, Wynalda B, Yao Z, Zhou T, Ariza J, Dee N, Reding M, Ronellenfitch K, Mufti S, Sunkin SM, Smith KA, Esposito L, Waters J, Thyagarajan B, Yao S, Lein ES, Zeng H, Levi BP, Ngai J, Ting JT, Tasic B. Cell. 2025 May 16:S0092-8674(25)00513-6. doi: 10.1016/j.cell.2025.05.002. PubMed 40403729.
Backbone
  Vector backbone: pAAV2
  Vector type: AAV
Growth in bacteria
  Bacterial resistance: Ampicillin, 100 μg/mL
  Growth temperature: 37°C
  Growth strain: NEB Stable
  Copy number: High Copy
Gene/Insert
  Gene/Insert name: SYFP2
  Species: Synthetic
  Promoter: minBG
  Cloning method: Gibson Cloning
Terms and licenses: Academic/Nonprofit Terms; Industry Terms: Not Available to Industry
How to cite: AiP12678 - pAAV-AiE0562h-minBG-SYFP2-WPRE3-BGHpA (Alias: CN2678) was a gift from Allen Institute for Brain Science & Boaz Levi (Addgene plasmid # 230224 ; http://n2t.net/addgene:230224 ; RRID:Addgene_230224)
