[The description below was written by a language model from this plasmid's Addgene catalogue record and pLannotate feature annotations shown in this document.]
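Description:
AiP12678 - pAAV-AiE0562h-minBG-SYFP2-WPRE3-BGHpA (alias CN2678) is an AAV transfer plasmid built on a pAAV2 backbone and intended for packaging a reporter genome into recombinant adeno-associated virus. In bacteria it is maintained as a high-copy plasmid through a ColE1/pUC-type origin and selected with ampicillin via the β-lactamase gene and its native promoter. An f1 phage origin and short remnants of pBR322 rop and bom sequences are also present in the backbone. The 4,635 nt sequence record shows one complete AAV2 inverted terminal repeat adjacent to the polyadenylation signal, whereas the opposite ITR is detected only as two short fragments. This may reflect the difficulty of sequencing or annotating these hairpin-forming repeats, and the listed recombination-deficient growth strain is a common choice for such repeat-containing plasmids.

Between the ITRs lies a single expression cassette. The enhancer AiE0562h is placed upstream of the minimal beta-globin promoter (minBG), which has little activity of its own, so that transcription depends on the enhancer. Neither the enhancer nor minBG was picked up by the automated annotation, but both are stated in the catalogue fields and construct name. They drive SYFP2, a rapidly maturing monomeric yellow fluorescent protein derived from Aequorea victoria. It is followed by WPRE3, a shortened woodchuck hepatitis virus posttranscriptional element (annotated as two WPRE fragments) that boosts transcript expression while saving packaging space, and by the bovine growth hormone poly(A) signal.

The construct is designed to drive AAV-mediated transgene expression in specific populations of brain cells, with SYFP2 fluorescence reporting where the enhancer is active. It belongs to a collection of enhancer AAVs for genetic access to cortical cell types, but the record does not state which cell population AiE0562h targets.
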