Features (pLannotate 1.2.2; 14 found; start..end, strand, type, name):
    215..242     -  repeat_region  AAV2 ITR (fragment): inverted terminal repeat of adeno-associated virus serotype 2 inverted
    271..298     -  repeat_region  AAV2 ITR (fragment): inverted terminal repeat of adeno-associated virus serotype 2 inverted
    371..959     -  rep_origin     ori: high-copy-number ColE1/pMB1/pBR322/pUC origin of replication
   1130..1990    -  CDS            AmpR: β-lactamase; bla; confers resistance to ampicillin, carbenicillin, and related antibiotics
   1991..2095    -  promoter       AmpR promoter: bla
   2190..2225    +  CDS            rop (fragment): Rop protein, which maintains plasmids at low copy number; rop
   2327..2376    +  misc_feature   bom (fragment): basis of mobility region from pBR322
   2377..2832    -  rep_origin     f1 ori (sequence partly withheld): f1 bacteriophage origin of replication; arrow indicates direction of (+) strand synthesis
   2851..2902    +  misc_feature   bom (fragment): basis of mobility region from pBR322
   2907..3047    -  repeat_region  AAV2 ITR: inverted terminal repeat of adeno-associated virus serotype 2 inverted
   3165..3276    -  polyA_signal   bGH poly(A) signal: bovine growth hormone polyadenylation signal
   3293..3373    -  misc_feature   WPRE (fragment): woodchuck hepatitis virus posttranscriptional regulatory element
   3379..3536    -  misc_feature   WPRE (fragment): woodchuck hepatitis virus posttranscriptional regulatory element
   3576..4292    -  CDS            SYFP2: SYFP2 is a basic (constitutively fluorescent) yellow fluorescent protein published in 2006, derived from Aequorea victoria. It is reported to be a very rapidly-maturing monomer with moderate acid sensitivity.
>Addgene plasmid #230224 | AiP12678 - pAAV-AiE0562h-minBG-SYFP2-WPRE3-BGHpA (Alias: CN2678) | addgene full sequence | sequence record 470493 | Addgene NGS Result
GCAACTTTGCCCCCACCTTCTCTGCTTCCAGGAAGTGGCTGAGGGCTTTGCCTTCCAGGAACAGAGAACT
GCCCAAGTGGGGGTTGGTAGCTGTGAGTGTGCTCATAAGTATGAAATATGTCTCTAGGCTAATGGCTTCT
TCCTAAAGTCCCTGCCTCCAGGAAAACGCGTGCGGCCGCAGGAACCCCTAGTGATGGAGTTGGCCACTCC
CTCTCTGCGCGCTCGCTCGCTCACTGAGGCCGGGCGACCAAAGGTCGCCCGACGCCCGGGCGGCCTCAGT
GAGCGAGCGAGCGCGCAGCTGCCTGCAGGACATGTGAGCAAAAGGCCAGCAAAAGGCCAGGAACCGTAAA
AAGGCCGCGTTGCTGGCGTTTTTCCATAGGCTCCGCCCCCCTGACGAGCATCACAAAAATCGACGCTCAA
GTCAGAGGTGGCGAAACCCGACAGGACTATAAAGATACCAGGCGTTTCCCCCTGGAAGCTCCCTCGTGCG
CTCTCCTGTTCCGACCCTGCCGCTTACCGGATACCTGTCCGCCTTTCTCCCTTCGGGAAGCGTGGCGCTT
TCTCATAGCTCACGCTGTAGGTATCTCAGTTCGGTGTAGGTCGTTCGCTCCAAGCTGGGCTGTGTGCACG
AACCCCCCGTTCAGCCCGACCGCTGCGCCTTATCCGGTAACTATCGTCTTGAGTCCAACCCGGTAAGACA
CGACTTATCGCCACTGGCAGCAGCCACTGGTAACAGGATTAGCAGAGCGAGGTATGTAGGCGGTGCTACA
GAGTTCTTGAAGTGGTGGCCTAACTACGGCTACACTAGAAGAACAGTATTTGGTATCTGCGCTCTGCTGA
AGCCAGTTACCTTCGGAAAAAGAGTTGGTAGCTCTTGATCCGGCAAACAAACCACCGCTGGTAGCGGTGG
TTTTTTTGTTTGCAAGCAGCAGATTACGCGCAGAAAAAAAGGATCTCAAGAAGATCCTTTGATCTTTTCT
ACGGGGTCTGACGCTCAGTGGAACGAAAACTCACGTTAAGGGATTTTGGTCATGAGATTATCAAAAAGGA
TCTTCACCTAGATCCTTTTAAATTAAAAATGAAGTTTTAAATCAATCTAAAGTATATATGAGTAAACTTG
GTCTGACAGTTACCAATGCTTAATCAGTGAGGCACCTATCTCAGCGATCTGTCTATTTCGTTCATCCATA
GTTGCCTGACTCCCCGTCGTGTAGATAACTACGATACGGGAGGGCTTACCATCTGGCCCCAGTGCTGCAA
TGATACCGCGAGACCCACGCTCACCGGCTCCAGATTTATCAGCAATAAACCAGCCAGCCGGAAGGGCCGA
GCGCAGAAGTGGTCCTGCAACTTTATCCGCCTCCATCCAGTCTATTAATTGTTGCCGGGAAGCTAGAGTA
AGTAGTTCGCCAGTTAATAGTTTGCGCAACGTTGTTGCCATTGCTACAGGCATCGTGGTGTCACGCTCGT
CGTTTGGTATGGCTTCATTCAGCTCCGGTTCCCAACGATCAAGGCGAGTTACATGATCCCCCATGTTGTG
CAAAAAAGCGGTTAGCTCCTTCGGTCCTCCGATCGTTGTCAGAAGTAAGTTGGCCGCAGTGTTATCACTC
ATGGTTATGGCAGCACTGCATAATTCTCTTACTGTCATGCCATCCGTAAGATGCTTTTCTGTGACTGGTG
AGTACTCAACCAAGTCATTCTGAGAATAGTGTATGCGGCGACCGAGTTGCTCTTGCCCGGCGTCAATACG
GGATAATACCGCGCCACATAGCAGAACTTTAAAAGTGCTCATCATTGGAAAACGTTCTTCGGGGCGAAAA
CTCTCAAGGATCTTACCGCTGTTGAGATCCAGTTCGATGTAACCCACTCGTGCACCCAACTGATCTTCAG
CATCTTTTACTTTCACCAGCGTTTCTGGGTGAGCAAAAACAGGAAGGCAAAATGCCGCAAAAAAGGGAAT
AAGGGCGACACGGAAATGTTGAATACTCATACTCTTCCTTTTTCAATATTATTGAAGCATTTATCAGGGT
TATTGTCTCATGAGCGGATACATATTTGAATGTATTTAGAAAAATAAACAAATAGGGGTTCCGCGCACAT
TTCCCCGAAAAGTGCCACCTGACGTCTAAGAAACCATTATTATCATGACATTAACCTATAAAAATAGGCG
TATCACGAGGCCCTTTCGTCTCGCGCGTTTCGGTGATGACGGTGAAAACCTCTGACACATGCAGCTCCCG
GAGACGGTCACAGCTTGTCTGTAAGCGGATGCCGGGAGCAGACAAGCCCGTCAGGGCGCGTCAGCGGGTG
TTGGCGGGTGTCGGGGCTGGCTTAACTATGCGGCATCAGAGCAGATTGTACTGAGAGTGCACCATAAAAT
TGTAAACGTTAATATTTTGTTAAAATTCGCGTTAAATTTTTGTTAAATCAGCTCATTTTTTAACCAATAG
ACCGAAATCGGCAAAATCCCTTATAAATCAAAAGAATAGCCCGAGATAGAGT
[37 nt withheld, positions 2503-2539]
AAAGAACGTGGACTCCAACGTCAAAGG
[141 nt withheld, positions 2567-2707]
G
[46 nt withheld, positions 2709-2754]
A
[95 nt withheld, positions 2756-2850]
TATGCGGTGTGAAATACCGCACAGATGCGTAAGGAGAAAATACCGCATCAGGCGCCCCTGCAGGCAGCTG
CGCGCTCGCTCGCTCACTGAGGCCGCCCGGGCAAAGCCCGGGCGTCGGGCGACCTTTGGTCGCCCGGCCT
CAGTGAGCGAGCGAGCGCGCAGAGAGGGAGTGGCCAACTCCATCACTAGGGGTTCCTGCGGCCGCTCGGT
CCGCACGTGAGATCTCATGCCTGCTATTGTCTTCCCAATCCTCCCCCTTGCTGTCCTGCCCCACCCCACC
CCCCAGAATAGAATGACACCTACTCAGACAATGCGATGCAATTTCCTCATTTTATTAGGAAAGGACAGTG
GGAGTGGCACCTTCCAGGGTCAAGGAAGGCACGGGGGAGGGGCAAACAACAGATGGCTGGCAACTAGAAG
GCACAGTCGAAGATCTCTCGAGCCACGGAATTGTCAGTGCCCAACAGCCGAGCCCCTGTCCAGCAGCGGG
CAAGGCAGGCGGCGATGAGTTCCGCCGTGGCAAGAACTAACCAGGATTTATACAAGGAGGAGAAAATGAA
AGCCATACGGGAAGCAATAGCATGATACAAAGGCATTAAAGCAGCGTATCCACATAGCGTAAAAGGAGCA
ACATAGTTAAGAATACCAGTCAATCTTTCACAAATTTTGTAATCCAGAGGTTGATTATGATATCGAATTC
GCGGCCGCGGCGCGCCGTCGACTTACTTGTACAGCTCGTCCATGCCGAGAGTGATCCCGGCGGCGGTCAC
GAACTCCAGCAGGACCATGTGATCGCGCTTCTCGTTGGGGTCTTTGCTCAGCTTGGACTGGTAGCTCAGG
TAGTGGTTGTCGGGCAGCAGCACGGGGCCGTCGCCGATGGGGGTGTTCTGCTGGTAGTGGTCGGCGAGCT
GCACGCCGCCGTCCTCGATGTTGTGGCGGATCTTGAAGTTGGCCTTGATGCCGTTCTTCTGCTTGTCGGC
GGTGATATAGACGTTGTGGCTGTTGTAGTTGTACTCCAGCTTGTGCCCCAGGATGTTGCCGTCCTCCTTG
AAGTCGATGCCCTTCAGCTCGATGCGGTTCACCAGGGTGTCGCCCTCGAACTTCACCTCGGCGCGGGTCT
TGTAGTTGCCGTCGTCCTTGAAGAAGATGGTGCGCTCCTGGACGTAGCCTTCGGGCATGGCGGACTTGAA
GAAGTCGTGCTGCTTCATGTGGTCGGGGTAGCGGGCGAAGCACTGCACGCCGTAGCCCAGGGTGGTCACG
AGGGTGGGCCAGGGCACGGGCAGCTTGCCGGTGGTGCAGATCAGCTTCAGGGTCAGCTTGCCGTAGGTGG
CATCGCCCTCGCCCTCGCCGGACACGCTGAACTTGTGGCCGTTTACGTCGCCGTCCAGCTCGACCAGGAT
GGGCACCACCCCGGTGAACAGCTCCTCGCCCTTGCTCACCATGGTGGCGACCGGTAGCGCTAGCTTCGAA
AGATCTGGATCCCAGAAGCAAATGTAAGCAATAGATGGCTCTGCCCTGACTTTTATGCCCAGCCCGAGCT
CTAAGTGGGGGCAAATGTGGGATTCAGGCCCCAGCCTCTCCTCCACCCCAGCTGTCTCTGGGTGCAGGAG
GCTGTGGGGATGGCTGTAGGGGAAGGGTGGGCAACAGTGACAGCCTACCTGAAGAACTGGGCCCCAGCAC
CCTCCGTGTTTCTGTGTTATTCTCCCAGCCTCCGGGCTGCTGCAAGTCCGGCCCTGACTCACCAAGATGC
CTCCCCCAACCCGGGAACCAGGGAGACCAGGCCTT
